>Addgene plasmid #10929 | 835 pcDNA3 HA PTEN G129R | addgene partial sequence | sequence record 18077 | T7 5'-TAATACGACTCACTATAGGG-3'
GACGTGCCCGACTACGCCTCCCTCGGATCCATGACAGCCATCATCAAAGAGATCGTTAGCAGAAACAAAA
GGAGATATCAAGAGGATGGATTCGACTTAGACTTGACCTATATTTATCCAAACATTATTGCTATGGGATT
TCCTGCAGAAAGACTTGAAGGCGTATACAGGAACAATATTGATGATGTAGTAAGGTTTTTGGATTCAAAG
CATAAAAACCATTACAAGATATACAATCTTTGTGCTGAAAGACATTATGACACCGCCAAATTTAATTGCA
GAGTTGCACAATATCCTTTTGAAGACCATAACCCACCACAGCTAGAACTTATCAAACCCTTTTGTGAAGA
TCTTGACCAATGGCTAAGTGAAGATGACAATCATGTTGCAGCAATTCACTGTAAAGCTGGAAAGAGGCGA
ACTGGTGTAATGATATGTGCATATTTATTACATCGGGGCAAATTTTTAAAGGCACAAGAGGCCCTAGATT
TCTATGGGGAAGTAAGGACCAGAGACAAAAAGGGAGTAACTATTCCCAGTCAGAGGCGCTATGTGTATTA
TTATAGCTACCTGTTAAAGAATCATCTGGATTATAGACCAGTGGCACTGTTGTTT
