[The description below was written by a language model from this plasmid's Addgene catalogue record.]
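Description:
835 pcDNA3 HA PTEN G129R is a mammalian expression plasmid built on the Invitrogen pcDNA3 backbone (about 5.4 kb without insert). It carries a roughly 1.2 kb human PTEN coding sequence with the G129R point mutation. The plasmid is maintained in E. coli at high copy under ampicillin selection. A neomycin resistance marker allows G418 selection of stably transfected mammalian cells. No feature table accompanies the entry, so the individual regulatory elements are not listed. pcDNA3 as a standard vector drives inserts from the CMV immediate-early promoter, and a T7 promoter sits upstream of the cloning site, which fits the T7 primer recorded for 5′ sequencing. The insert was placed by restriction enzyme cloning, though the sites used are not given.

The PTEN open reading frame is fused at its N terminus to an HA epitope tag, so the exogenous protein can be detected or immunoprecipitated with anti-HA antibodies and told apart from endogenous PTEN. PTEN is a tumour suppressor phosphatase that opposes PI3K/AKT signalling. Glycine 129 lies in the catalytic signature motif, and the G129R substitution is generally known as a tumour-associated mutation that abolishes phosphatase activity. The record itself does not state a purpose. A construct of this kind is typically used as a catalytically inactive control alongside wild-type PTEN in transient or stable transfection experiments, to test whether effects on cell growth, survival or downstream signalling depend on PTEN's enzymatic function.
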