Addgene plasmid #10929: 835 pcDNA3 HA PTEN G129R
Depositing lab: William Sellers. Depositing organization: Dana-Farber Cancer Institute.
Backbone
  Vector backbone: pcDNA3
  Backbone manufacturer: Invitrogen
  Backbone size w/o insert (bp): 5446
  Vector type: Mammalian Expression
  Selectable markers: Neomycin (select with G418)
Growth in bacteria
  Bacterial resistance: Ampicillin, 100 μg/mL
  Growth temperature: 37°C
  Growth strain: DH5alpha
  Copy number: High Copy
Gene/Insert
  Gene/Insert name: PTEN
  Species: H. sapiens (human)
  Insert size (bp): 1200
  Mutation: G129R
  Entrez Gene: PTEN (a.k.a. 10q23del, BZS, CWS1, DEC, GLM2, MHAM, MMAC1, PTEN1, PTENbeta, PTENgama, TEP1)
  Tag / fusion protein: HA (N terminal on insert)
  Cloning method: Restriction Enzyme
  Sequencing primers: 5′ T7
Terms and licenses: Academic/Nonprofit Terms; Industry Terms: Not Available to Industry
How to cite: 835 pcDNA3 HA PTEN G129R was a gift from William Sellers (Addgene plasmid # 10929 ; http://n2t.net/addgene:10929 ; RRID:Addgene_10929)
